Addgene plasmid #185990: ORF6-1x-BioID2 pBabe-puro (SARS-CoV-2)
Purpose: Expresses SARS-CoV-2 ORF6 fused to BioID2 and HA tag
Depositing lab: Kyle Roux. Depositing organization: Sanford Research. Publication: A BioID-Derived Proximity Interactome for SARS-CoV-2 Proteins. May DG, Martin-Sancho L, Anschau V, Liu S, Chrisopulos RJ, Scott KL, Halfmann CT, Diaz Pena R, Pratt D, Campos AR, Roux KJ. Viruses. 2022 Mar 15;14(3). pii: v14030611. doi: 10.3390/v14030611. PubMed 35337019.
Backbone
  Vector backbone: pBabe-puro
  Vector type: Mammalian Expression, Retroviral
  Selectable markers: Puromycin
Growth in bacteria
  Bacterial resistance: Ampicillin, 100 μg/mL
  Growth temperature: 37°C
  Growth strain: NEB Stable
  Copy number: Unknown
Gene/Insert
  Gene/Insert name: SARS-CoV-2 ORF6
  Species: SARS-CoV-2
  Entrez Gene: ORF6 (a.k.a. GU280_gp06)
  Promoter: LTR
  Tag / fusion protein: BioID2 (C terminal on insert); HA (C terminal on insert)
  Cloning method: Restriction Enzyme; 5′ cloning site BamHI (not destroyed); 3′ cloning site EcoRI (not destroyed)
  Sequencing primers: 5′ pBabeF
Terms and licenses: Academic/Nonprofit Terms; Industry Terms: Not Available to Industry
How to cite: ORF6-1x-BioID2 pBabe-puro (SARS-CoV-2) was a gift from Kyle Roux (Addgene plasmid # 185990)
