[The description below was written by a language model from this plasmid's Addgene catalogue record and pLannotate feature annotations shown in this document.]
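Description:
ORF6-1x-BioID2 pBabe-puro (SARS-CoV-2) is a Moloney murine leukemia virus-based retroviral expression vector built on the pBabe-puro backbone, designed for stable expression of a SARS-CoV-2 accessory protein fusion in mammalian cells. In bacteria it is maintained through a high-copy ColE1/pUC-type origin and an ampicillin resistance gene (β-lactamase) with its own promoter. The transferable retroviral unit is bounded by MMLV long terminal repeats and carries a packaging signal and a truncated gag segment lacking its start codon. These elements allow the genomic RNA to be encapsidated when viral proteins are supplied in trans by a packaging system. A short lacI fragment is also annotated in the backbone and appears to be a cloning remnant.

The payload, cloned between BamHI and EcoRI sites and transcribed from the 5′ LTR, is the ORF6 coding sequence fused at its C terminus to BioID2, the promiscuous R40G mutant of the Aquifex aeolicus biotin ligase, followed by an HA epitope tag according to the catalogue entry. The HA tag is not separately annotated in the feature table. The "1x" in the name is not explained in the record, although a short gap lies between the ORF6 and BioID2 annotations. Downstream, an SV40 enhancer/early promoter drives puromycin N-acetyltransferase, allowing selection of transduced cells.

BioID2 biotinylates proteins near the fusion, so they can be captured and identified. The construct was deposited in connection with a proximity-interactome study of SARS-CoV-2 proteins. ORF6 itself is annotated as an interferon antagonist that interferes with nuclear import of factors such as STAT1.
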