Features (pLannotate 1.2.2; 13 found; start..end, strand, type, name):
     56..525     +  LTR            LTR: long terminal repeat from Moloney murine leukemia virus
    649..923     +  misc_feature   MESV Ψ (fragment): packaging signal of murine embryonic stem cell virus
    990..1406    +  CDS            gag (truncated): truncated Moloney murine leukemia virus (MMLV) gag gene lacking the start codon
   1423..1605    +  CDS            NS6_SARS2: Experimental evidence at protein level: Swiss-Prot protein existence level 1. Disrupts cell nuclear import complex formation by tethering karyopherin alpha 2 and karyopherin beta 1 to the membrane. Retention of import factors at the ER/Golgi membrane leads to a loss of transport into the nucleus. Thereby prevents STAT1 nuclear translocation in response to interferon signaling, thus blocking the expression of interferon stimulated genes (ISGs) that display multiple antiviral activities (PubMed:33097660). Suppresses IFN-beta production possibly by blocking IRF3 nuclear translocation (PubMed:3297
   1633..2328    +  CDS            BioID2: promiscuous R40G mutant of a biotin protein ligase from Aquifex aeolicus (Kim et al., 2016)
   2375..2704    +  promoter       SV40 promoter: SV40 enhancer and early promoter
   2714..3313    +  CDS            PuroR: puromycin N-acetyltransferase; pac from Streptomyces alboniger; confers resistance to puromycin
   3412..3533    +  LTR            3' LTR (ΔU3) (fragment): self-inactivating 3' long terminal repeat (LTR) from Moloney murine leukemia virus
   3534..4003    +  LTR            LTR: long terminal repeat from Moloney murine leukemia virus
   4069..4121    -  CDS            lacI (fragment): lac repressor; lacI; The lac repressor binds to the lac operator to inhibit transcription in E. coli. This inhibition can be relieved by adding lactose or isopropyl-β-D-thiogalactopyranoside (IPTG).
   4304..4892    -  rep_origin     ori: high-copy-number ColE1/pMB1/pBR322/pUC origin of replication
   5052..5912    -  CDS            AmpR: β-lactamase; bla; confers resistance to ampicillin, carbenicillin, and related antibiotics
   5913..25      -  promoter       AmpR promoter (across the origin): bla
>Addgene plasmid #185990 | ORF6-1x-BioID2 pBabe-puro (SARS-CoV-2) | addgene full sequence | sequence record 364144 | Addgene NGS Result
AAAATAAACAAATAGGGGTTCCGCGCACATTTCCCCGAAAAGTGCCACCTGCAGCCTGAATATGGGCCAA
ACAGGATATCTGTGGTAAGCAGTTCCTGCCCCGGCTCAGGGCCAAGAACAGATGGAACAGCTGAATATGG
GCCAAACAGGATATCTGTGGTAAGCAGTTCCTGCCCCGGCTCAGGGCCAAGAACAGATGGTCCCCAGATG
CGGTCCAGCCCTCAGCAGTTTCTAGAGAACCATCAGATGTTTCCAGGGTGCCCCAAGGACCTGAAATGAC
CCTGTGCCTTATTTGAACTAACCAATCAGTTCGCTTCTCGCTTCTGTTCGCGCGCTTCTGCTCCCCGAGC
TCAATAAAAGAGCCCACAACCCCTCACTCGGGGCGCCAGTCCTCCGATTGACTGAGTCGCCCGGGTACCC
GTGTATCCAATAAACCCTCTTGCAGTTGCATCCGACTTGTGGTCTCGCTGTTCCTTGGGAGGGTCTCCTC
TGAGTGATTGACTACCCGTCAGCGGGGGTCTTTCATTTGGGGGCTCGTCCGGGATCGGGAGACCCCTGCC
CAGGGACCACCGACCCACCACCGGGAGGCAAGCTGGCCAGCAACTTATCTGTGTCTGTCCGATTGTCTAG
TGTCTATGACTGATTTTATGCGCCTGCGTCGGTACTAGTTAGCTAACTAGCTCTGTATCTGGCGGACCCG
TGGTGGAACTGACGAGTTCTGAACACCCGGCCGCAACCCTGGGAGACGTCCCAGGGACTTTGGGGGCCGT
TTTTGTGGCCCGACCTGAGGAAGGGAGTCGATGTGGAATCCGACCCCGTCAGGATATGTGGTTCTGGTAG
GAGACGAGAACCTAAAACAGTTCCCGCCTCCGTCTGAATTTTTGCTTTCGGTTTGGAACCGAAGCCGCGC
GTCTTGTCTGCTGCAGCGCTGCAGCATCGTTCTGTGTTGTCTCTGTCTGACTGTGTTTCTGTATTTGTCT
GAAAATTAGGGCCAGACTGTTACCACTCCCTTAAGTTTGACCTTAGGTCACTGGAAAGATGTCGAGCGGA
TCGCTCACAACCAGTCGGTAGATGTCAAGAAGAGACGTTGGGTTACCTTCTGCTCTGCAGAATGGCCAAC
CTTTAACGTCGGATGGCCGCGAGACGGCACCTTTAACCGAGACCTCATCACCCAGGTTAAGATCAAGGTC
TTTTCACCTGGCCCGCATGGACACCCAGACCAGGTCCCCTACATCGTGACCTGGGAAGCCTTGGCTTTTG
ACCCCCCTCCCTGGGTCAAGCCCTTTGTACACCCTAAGCCTCCGCCTCCTCTTCCTCCATCCGCCCCGTC
TCTCCCCCTTGAACCTCCTCGTTCGACCCCGCCTCGATCCTCCCTTTATCCAGCCCTCACTCCTTCTCTA
GGCGCCGGCCGGATCCGCCACCATGTTCCACCTGGTGGACTTCCAGGTGACCATCGCCGAGATCCTGCTG
ATCATCATGCGCACCTTCAAGGTGTCTATCTGGAACCTGGACTACATCATCAACCTGATCATCAAGAACC
TGAGCAAGTCCCTGACCGAGAACAAGTACAGCCAGCTGGACGAGGAACAGCCCATGGAAATCGACACCGG
TGGTGGAGGCGGGTCTGAATTCTTCAAGAACCTGATCTGGCTGAAGGAGGTGGACAGCACCCAGGAGAGA
CTGAAGGAGTGGAACGTGAGCTACGGCACCGCCCTGGTGGCCGACAGACAGACCAAGGGCAGAGGCGGCC
TGGGCAGAAAGTGGCTGAGCCAGGAGGGCGGCCTGTACTTCAGCTTCCTGCTGAACCCCAAGGAGTTCGA
GAACCTGCTGCAGCTGCCCCTGGTGCTGGGCCTGAGCGTGAGCGAGGCCCTGGAGGAGATCACCGAGATC
CCCTTCAGCCTGAAGTGGCCCAACGACGTGTACTTCCAGGAGAAGAAGGTGAGCGGCGTGCTGTGCGAGC
TGAGCAAGGACAAGCTGATCGTGGGCATCGGCATCAACGTGAACCAGAGAGAGATCCCCGAGGAGATCAA
GGACAGAGCCACCACCCTGTACGAGATCACCGGCAAGGACTGGGACAGAAAGGAGGTGCTGCTGAAGGTG
CTGAAGAGAATCAGCGAGAACCTGAAGAAGTTCAAGGAGAAGAGCTTCAAGGAGTTCAAGGGCAAGATCG
AGAGCAAGATGCTGTACCTGGGCGAGGAGGTGAAGCTGCTGGGCGAGGGCAAGATCACCGGCAAGCTGGT
GGGCCTGAGCGAGAAGGGCGGCGCCCTGATCCTGACCGAGGAGGGCATCAAGGAGATCCTGAGCGGCGAG
TTCAGCCTGAGAAGAAGCTACCCTTACGATGTACCGGATTACGCATGAGTCGACCCTGTGGAATGTGTGT
CAGTTAGGGTGTGGAAAGTCCCCAGGCTCCCCAGCAGGCAGAAGTATGCAAAGCATGCATCTCAATTAGT
CAGCAACCAGGTGTGGAAAGTCCCCAGGCTCCCCAGCAGGCAGAAGTATGCAAAGCATGCATCTCAATTA
GTCAGCAACCATAGTCCCGCCCCTAACTCCGCCCATCCCGCCCCTAACTCCGCCCAGTTCCGCCCATTCT
CCGCCCCATGGCTGACTAATTTTTTTTATTTATGCAGAGGCCGAGGCCGCCTCGGCCTCTGAGCTATTCC
AGAAGTAGTGAGGAGGCTTTTTTGGAGGCCTAGGCTTTTGCAAAAAGCTTACCATGACCGAGTACAAGCC
CACGGTGCGCCTCGCCACCCGCGACGACGTCCCCAGGGCCGTACGCACCCTCGCCGCCGCGTTCGCCGAC
TACCCCGCCACGCGCCACACCGTCGATCCGGACCGCCACATCGAGCGGGTCACCGAGCTGCAAGAACTCT
TCCTCACGCGCGTCGGGCTCGACATCGGCAAGGTGTGGGTCGCGGACGACGGCGCCGCGGTGGCGGTCTG
GACCACGCCGGAGAGCGTCGAAGCGGGGGCGGTGTTCGCCGAGATCGGCCCGCGCATGGCCGAGTTGAGC
GGTTCCCGGCTGGCCGCGCAGCAACAGATGGAAGGCCTCCTGGCGCCGCACCGGCCCAAGGAGCCCGCGT
GGTTCCTGGCCACCGTCGGCGTCTCGCCCGACCACCAGGGCAAGGGTCTGGGCAGCGCCGTCGTGCTCCC
CGGAGTGGAGGCGGCCGAGCGCGCCGGGGTGCCCGCCTTCCTGGAGACCTCCGCGCCCCGCAACCTCCCC
TTCTACGAGCGGCTCGGCTTCACCGTCACCGCCGACGTCGAGGTGCCCGAAGGACCGCGCACCTGGTGCA
TGACCCGCAAGCCCGGTGCCTGACGCCCGCCCCACGACCCGCAGCGCCCGACCGAAAGGAGCGCACGACC
CCATGCATCGATAAAATAAAAGATTTTATTTAGTCTCCAGAAAAAGGGGGGAATGAAAGACCCCACCTGT
AGGTTTGGCAAGCTAGCTTAAGTAACGCCATTTTGCAAGGCATGGAAAAATACATAACTGAGAATAGAGA
AGTTCAGATCAAGGTCAGGAACAGATGGAACAGCTGAATATGGGCCAAACAGGATATCTGTGGTAAGCAG
TTCCTGCCCCGGCTCAGGGCCAAGAACAGATGGAACAGCTGAATATGGGCCAAACAGGATATCTGTGGTA
AGCAGTTCCTGCCCCGGCTCAGGGCCAAGAACAGATGGTCCCCAGATGCGGTCCAGCCCTCAGCAGTTTC
TAGAGAACCATCAGATGTTTCCAGGGTGCCCCAAGGACCTGAAATGACCCTGTGCCTTATTTGAACTAAC
CAATCAGTTCGCTTCTCGCTTCTGTTCGCGCGCTTCTGCTCCCCGAGCTCAATAAAAGAGCCCACAACCC
CTCACTCGGGGCGCCAGTCCTCCGATTGACTGAGTCGCCCGGGTACCCGTGTATCCAATAAACCCTCTTG
CAGTTGCATCCGACTTGTGGTCTCGCTGTTCCTTGGGAGGGTCTCCTCTGAGTGATTGACTACCCGTCAG
CGGGGGTCTTTCACATGCAGCATGTATCAAAATTAATTTGGTTTTTTTTCTTAAGTATTTACATTAAATG
GCCATAGTTGCATTAATGAATCGGCCAACGCGCGGGGAGAGGCGGTTTGCGTATTGGGCGCTCTTCCGCT
TCCTCGCTCACTGACTCGCTGCGCTCGGTCGTTCGGCTGCGGCGAGCGGTATCAGCTCACTCAAAGGCGG
TAATACGGTTATCCACAGAATCAGGGGATAACGCAGGAAAGAACATGTGAGCAAAAGGCCAGCAAAAGGC
CAGGAACCGTAAAAAGGCCGCGTTGCTGGCGTTTTTCCATAGGCTCCGCCCCCCTGACGAGCATCACAAA
AATCGACGCTCAAGTCAGAGGTGGCGAAACCCGACAGGACTATAAAGATACCAGGCGTTTCCCCCTGGAA
GCTCCCTCGTGCGCTCTCCTGTTCCGACCCTGCCGCTTACCGGATACCTGTCCGCCTTTCTCCCTTCGGG
AAGCGTGGCGCTTTCTCATAGCTCACGCTGTAGGTATCTCAGTTCGGTGTAGGTCGTTCGCTCCAAGCTG
GGCTGTGTGCACGAACCCCCCGTTCAGCCCGACCGCTGCGCCTTATCCGGTAACTATCGTCTTGAGTCCA
ACCCGGTAAGACACGACTTATCGCCACTGGCAGCAGCCACTGGTAACAGGATTAGCAGAGCGAGGTATGT
AGGCGGTGCTACAGAGTTCTTGAAGTGGTGGCCTAACTACGGCTACACTAGAAGAACAGTATTTGGTATC
TGCGCTCTGCTGAAGCCAGTTACCTTCGGAAAAAGAGTTGGTAGCTCTTGATCCGGCAAACAAACCACCG
CTGGTAGCGGTGGTTTTTTTGTTTGCAAGCAGCAGATTACGCGCAGAAAAAAAGGATCTCAAGAAGATCC
TTTGATCTTTTCTACGGGGTCTGACGCTCAGTGGAACGAAAACTCACGTTAAGGGATTTTGGTCATGAGA
TTATCAAAAAGGATCTTCACCTAGATCCTTTTGCGGCCGCAAATCAATCTAAAGTATATATGAGTAAACT
TGGTCTGACAGTTACCAATGCTTAATCAGTGAGGCACCTATCTCAGCGATCTGTCTATTTCGTTCATCCA
TAGTTGCCTGACTCCCCGTCGTGTAGATAACTACGATACGGGAGGGCTTACCATCTGGCCCCAGTGCTGC
AATGATACCGCGAGACCCACGCTCACCGGCTCCAGATTTATCAGCAATAAACCAGCCAGCCGGAAGGGCC
GAGCGCAGAAGTGGTCCTGCAACTTTATCCGCCTCCATCCAGTCTATTAATTGTTGCCGGGAAGCTAGAG
TAAGTAGTTCGCCAGTTAATAGTTTGCGCAACGTTGTTGCCATTGCTACAGGCATCGTGGTGTCACGCTC
GTCGTTTGGTATGGCTTCATTCAGCTCCGGTTCCCAACGATCAAGGCGAGTTACATGATCCCCCATGTTG
TGCAAAAAAGCGGTTAGCTCCTTCGGTCCTCCGATCGTTGTCAGAAGTAAGTTGGCCGCAGTGTTATCAC
TCATGGTTATGGCAGCACTGCATAATTCTCTTACTGTCATGCCATCCGTAAGATGCTTTTCTGTGACTGG
TGAGTACTCAACCAAGTCATTCTGAGAATAGTGTATGCGGCGACCGAGTTGCTCTTGCCCGGCGTCAATA
CGGGATAATACCGCGCCACATAGCAGAACTTTAAAAGTGCTCATCATTGGAAAACGTTCTTCGGGGCGAA
AACTCTCAAGGATCTTACCGCTGTTGAGATCCAGTTCGATGTAACCCACTCGTGCACCCAACTGATCTTC
AGCATCTTTTACTTTCACCAGCGTTTCTGGGTGAGCAAAAACAGGAAGGCAAAATGCCGCAAAAAAGGGA
ATAAGGGCGACACGGAAATGTTGAATACTCATACTCTTCCTTTTTCAATATTATTGAAGCATTTATCAGG
GTTATTGTCTCATGAGCGGATACATATTTGAATGTATTTAGA
